Addgene plasmid #13861: pcDNA3.1 myc Caronte (CT#612)
Depositing lab: Cliff Tabin. Depositing organization: Harvard Medical School. Publication: Antagonistic signaling by Caronte, a novel Cerberus-related gene, establishes left-right asymmetric gene expression. Yokouchi Y, Vogan KJ, Pearse RV, Tabin CJ. Cell. 1999 Sep 3. 98(5):573-83. 10.1016/S0092-8674(00)80045-8 PubMed 10490097.
Backbone
  Vector backbone: pcDNA3
  Backbone manufacturer: Invitrogen
  Backbone size w/o insert (bp): 5500
  Vector type: Mammalian Expression
  Selectable markers: Neomycin (select with G418)
Growth in bacteria
  Bacterial resistance: Ampicillin, 100 μg/mL
  Growth temperature: 37°C
  Growth strain: DH5alpha
  Copy number: High Copy
Gene/Insert
  Gene/Insert name: Caronte (alt name: car)
  Species: G. gallus (chicken)
  Insert size (bp): 800
  Entrez Gene: CER1 (a.k.a. CAR)
  Tag / fusion protein: myc (C terminal on backbone)
  Cloning method: Restriction Enzyme
  Sequencing primers: 5′ T7; 3′ BGH Rev
Terms and licenses: Academic/Nonprofit Terms; Industry Terms: Not Available to Industry
How to cite: pcDNA3.1 myc Caronte (CT#612) was a gift from Cliff Tabin (Addgene plasmid # 13861 ; http://n2t.net/addgene:13861 ; RRID:Addgene_13861)
