[The description below was written by a language model from this plasmid's Addgene catalogue record and pLannotate feature annotations shown in this document.]
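Description:
pcDNA3.1 myc Caronte (CT#612) is a mammalian expression plasmid carrying the chicken (Gallus gallus) Caronte gene, also known as car and catalogued under CER1. It is a Cerberus-related secreted factor that regulates Nodal/BMP pathway activity during the establishment of left-right asymmetry in the embryo. The catalogue lists the backbone as Invitrogen pcDNA3, although the plasmid name says pcDNA3.1. The sequenced record is 6,281 nt, consistent with an insert of about 800 bp in a backbone of about 5.5 kb. In bacteria the plasmid is maintained at high copy through a ColE1/pUC-type origin and selected with ampicillin via the β-lactamase gene. An f1 origin is also present, which allows single-stranded DNA production.

The Caronte coding sequence lies downstream of the human cytomegalovirus immediate early enhancer and promoter and is followed by the bovine growth hormone polyadenylation signal, giving strong constitutive expression in transfected mammalian cells. A T7 promoter between the CMV promoter and the insert permits in vitro transcription and serves as a sequencing primer site. The catalogue describes a C-terminal myc tag supplied by the backbone. The automated annotation does not label a myc epitope, but it flags a short tag-like fragment just after the insert that may reflect a polyhistidine stretch in the backbone tag region. Several other short hits, such as the HIV-1 LTR, ble and lacI fragments, look like annotation artefacts or backbone remnants rather than functional parts. A separate cassette with the SV40 early promoter, the neomycin phosphotransferase gene and the SV40 poly(A) signal allows G418 selection of stable cell lines. The construct suits production and detection of epitope-tagged Caronte protein in cultured cells, for example in studies of its antagonistic signalling activity.
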