Features (pLannotate 1.2.2; 21 found; start..end, strand, type, name):
      1..380     +  enhancer       CMV enhancer: human cytomegalovirus immediate early enhancer
    381..584     +  promoter       CMV promoter: human cytomegalovirus (CMV) immediate early promoter
    580..613     +  LTR            5' LTR (truncated) (fragment): truncated 5' long terminal repeat (LTR) from HIV-1
    629..647     +  promoter       T7 promoter: promoter for bacteriophage T7 RNA polymerase
    695..1510    +  CDS            CER1: CER1_CHICK - Experimental evidence at transcript level: Swiss-Prot protein existence level 2. Cytokine that acts as a regulator of the activity of Nodal/BMP pathways during the establishment of bilateral asymmetry in the head and trunk of the embryo. From Gallus gallus (Chicken).
   1577..1594    +  CDS            capTEV™ (fragment): composite tag for in vivo biotinylation, TEV protease cleavage, and 6xHis tagging
   1644..1868    +  polyA_signal   bGH poly(A) signal: bovine growth hormone polyadenylation signal
   1872..1893    +  promoter       SV40 promoter (fragment): SV40 enhancer and early promoter
   1914..2342    +  rep_origin     f1 ori (sequence partly withheld): f1 bacteriophage origin of replication; arrow indicates direction of (+) strand synthesis
   2356..2685    +  promoter       SV40 promoter: SV40 enhancer and early promoter
   2752..3543    +  CDS            neo: KKA2_KLEPN - Also known as kan, nptII. Experimental evidence at protein level: Swiss-Prot protein existence level 1. Resistance to kanamycin, neomycin, paromomycin, ribostamycin, butirosin and gentamicin B. From Klebsiella pneumoniae.
   3567..3725    +  CDS            ble (fragment): BLE_KLEPN - Experimental evidence at protein level: Swiss-Prot protein existence level 1. Binding protein with a strong affinity to the bleomycin family of antibiotics. Binds to CL990; an antimitotic-antibiotic compound. From Klebsiella pneumoniae.
   3720..3841    +  polyA_signal   SV40 poly(A) signal: SV40 polyadenylation signal
   3914..3930    -  protein_bind   lac operator: The lac repressor binds to the lac operator to inhibit transcription in E. coli. This inhibition can be relieved by adding lactose or isopropyl-β-D-thiogalactopyranoside (IPTG). lac repressor encoded by lacI
   3938..3968    -  promoter       lac promoter: promoter for the E. coli lac operon
   3983..4004    -  protein_bind   CAP binding site: CAP binding activates transcription in the presence of cAMP. E. coli catabolite activator protein
   4017..4109    -  CDS            lacI (fragment): lac repressor; lacI; The lac repressor binds to the lac operator to inhibit transcription in E. coli. This inhibition can be relieved by adding lactose or isopropyl-β-D-thiogalactopyranoside (IPTG).
   4292..4880    -  rep_origin     ori: high-copy-number ColE1/pMB1/pBR322/pUC origin of replication
   5051..5911    -  CDS            AmpR: β-lactamase; bla; confers resistance to ampicillin, carbenicillin, and related antibiotics
   5912..6016    -  promoter       AmpR promoter: bla
   6075..6127    -  misc_feature   bom (fragment): basis of mobility region from pBR322
>Addgene plasmid #13861 | pcDNA3.1 myc Caronte (CT#612) | addgene full sequence | sequence record 348396 | Addgene NGS Result
GACATTGATTATTGACTAGTTATTAATAGTAATCAATTACGGGGTCATTAGTTCATAGCCCATATATGGA
GTTCCGCGTTACATAACTTACGGTAAATGGCCCGCCTGGCTGACCGCCCAACGACCCCCGCCCATTGACG
TCAATAATGACGTATGTTCCCATAGTAACGCCAATAGGGACTTTCCATTGACGTCAATGGGTGGAGTATT
TACGGTAAACTGCCCACTTGGCAGTACATCAAGTGTATCATATGCCAAGTACGCCCCCTATTGACGTCAA
TGACGGTAAATGGCCCGCCTGGCATTATGCCCAGTACATGACCTTATGGGACTTTCCTACTTGGCAGTAC
ATCTACGTATTAGTCATCGCTATTACCATGGTGATGCGGTTTTGGCAGTACATCAATGGGCGTGGATAGC
GGTTTGACTCACGGGGATTTCCAAGTCTCCACCCCATTGACGTCAATGGGAGTTTGTTTTGGCACCAAAA
TCAACGGGACTTTCCAAAATGTCGTAACAACTCCGCCCCATTGACGCAAATGGGCGGTAGGCGTGTACGG
TGGGAGGTCTATATAAGCAGAGCTCTCTGGCTAACTAGAGAACCCACTGCTTACTGGCTTATCGAAATTA
ATACGACTCACTATAGGGAGACCCAAGCTGGCTAGCGTTTAAACGGGCCCTCTAGACTCGAGCCATGGCA
CTGCTCCTCCTTCAGCTGCTAGTGCTCTCGTGTCTTGGAGACACAGAGCCACAGCCAGATTCACAGCAAA
GGAAAAGGCGGCCACTTCAGCACCTTTTCTATTTGGACAGAAACTTACTTGAAAGCCAGAGTTTTCATGA
GTTGGTGGGGGAAAACCCAGTAGGTGTTAAGGAAACCCAGGAAGAGCCAAGCTTTTTTATAGCATTTCCA
CAGACAGCAGGAGAGAGTCAGAAGCAAGGGGAGAAAAAAATGTCCAGATTCATCCTTCCTAATGCAGAAC
TCTATGCACACCAAGATCTGAGAACCTGGGCAGCACCCAAAGAGATCTCTCCTGTGGAAAACTTCTCTCC
ATCCTACTATTCCAACAAGAGGGATGTTGAACCTCCCTATAGAAAAGATGCCAAAAAATTCTGGGACCAT
TTCATGTTAAGGAAAAATTCAGCTTCTGAAGAGGTTGTCCTGCCAATCAAGACCAATGAAATGCACCAAG
AAACTTGCAGAACCCTGCCTTTTTCCCAGAGTGTTGCTCATGAGAGCTGTGAGAAGGTGATAGTCCAGAA
CAATCTATGTTTTGGCAAGTGTAGTTCCTTTCATGTTCCTGGTCCAGATGATCGTCTTTATACCTTTTGT
TCTAAATGCCTGCCCACCAAGTTTTCCATGAAGCACTTGGATCTCAACTGCACCAGTTCTGTCCCAGTGG
TCAAAAAAGTCATGATTGTGGAAGAGTGCAACTGTGAGACTCAGAAGATAGAAGATCCTCTGCTTGGATC
TCGACAGTCAGATTTTCTTGGAAATGTACCTGAGCACAATCTGCAGCCCGGAGCTTACGTAGAACAAAAA
CTCATCTCAGAAGAGGATCTGAATAGCGCCGTCGACCATCATCATCATCATCATTGAGTTTAAACGGTCT
CCAGCTTAAGTTTAAACCGCTGATCAGCCTCGACTGTGCCTTCTAGTTGCCAGCCATCTGTTGTTTGCCC
CTCCCCCGTGCCTTCCTTGACCCTGGAAGGTGCCACTCCCACTGTCCTTTCCTAATAAAATGAGGAAATT
GCATCGCATTGTCTGAGTAGGTGTCATTCTATTCTGGGGGGTGGGGTGGGGCAGGACAGCAAGGGGGAGG
ATTGGGAAGACAATAGCAGGCATGCTGGGGATGCGGTGGGCTCTATGGCTTCTGAGGCGGAAAGAACCAG
CTGGGGCTCTAGGGGGTATCCCC
[124 nt withheld, positions 1914-2037]
C
[91 nt withheld, positions 2039-2129]
A
[49 nt withheld, positions 2131-2179]
CCTTTGACGTTGGAGTCCACGTTCTTT
[37 nt withheld, positions 2207-2243]
ACCCTATCTCGGTCTATTCTTTTGATTTATAAGGGATTTTGCCGATTTCGGCCTATTGGTTAAAAAATGA
GCTGATTTAACAAAAATTTAACGCGAATTAATTCTGTGGAATGTGTGTCAGTTAGGGTGTGGAAAGTCCC
CAGGCTCCCCAGCAGGCAGAAGTATGCAAAGCATGCATCTCAATTAGTCAGCAACCAGGTGTGGAAAGTC
CCCAGGCTCCCCAGCAGGCAGAAGTATGCAAAGCATGCATCTCAATTAGTCAGCAACCATAGTCCCGCCC
CTAACTCCGCCCATCCCGCCCCTAACTCCGCCCAGTTCCGCCCATTCTCCGCCCCATGGCTGACTAATTT
TTTTTATTTATGCAGAGGCCGAGGCCGCCTCTGCCTCTGAGCTATTCCAGAAGTAGTGAGGAGGCTTTTT
TGGAGGCCTAGGCTTTTGCAAAAAGCTCCCGGGAGCTTGTATATCCATTTTCGGATCTGATCAAGAGACA
GGATGAGGATCGTTTCGCATGATTGAACAAGATGGATTGCACGCAGGTTCTCCGGCCGCTTGGGTGGAGA
GGCTATTCGGCTATGACTGGGCACAACAGACAATCGGCTGCTCTGATGCCGCCGTGTTCCGGCTGTCAGC
GCAGGGGCGCCCGGTTCTTTTTGTCAAGACCGACCTGTCCGGTGCCCTGAATGAACTGCAGGACGAGGCA
GCGCGGCTATCGTGGCTGGCCACGACGGGCGTTCCTTGCGCAGCTGTGCTCGACGTTGTCACTGAAGCGG
GAAGGGACTGGCTGCTATTGGGCGAAGTGCCGGGGCAGGATCTCCTGTCATCTCACCTTGCTCCTGCCGA
GAAAGTATCCATCATGGCTGATGCAATGCGGCGGCTGCATACGCTTGATCCGGCTACCTGCCCATTCGAC
CACCAAGCGAAACATCGCATCGAGCGAGCACGTACTCGGATGGAAGCCGGTCTTGTCGATCAGGATGATC
TGGACGAAGAGCATCAGGGGCTCGCGCCAGCCGAACTGTTCGCCAGGCTCAAGGCGCGCATGCCCGACGG
CGAGGATCTCGTCGTGACCCATGGCGATGCCTGCTTGCCGAATATCATGGTGGAAAATGGCCGCTTTTCT
GGATTCATCGACTGTGGCCGGCTGGGTGTGGCGGACCGCTATCAGGACATAGCGTTGGCTACCCGTGATA
TTGCTGAAGAGCTTGGCGGCGAATGGGCTGACCGCTTCCTCGTGCTTTACGGTATCGCCGCTCCCGATTC
GCAGCGCATCGCCTTCTATCGCCTTCTTGACGAGTTCTTCTGAGCGGGACTCTGGGGTTCGAAATGACCG
ACCAAGCGACGCCCAACCTGCCATCACGAGATTTCGATTCCACCGCCGCCTTCTATGAAAGGTTGGGCTT
CGGAATCGTTTTCCGGGACGCCGGCTGGATGATCCTCCAGCGCGGGGATCTCATGCTGGAGTTCTTCGCC
CACCCCAACTTGTTTATTGCAGCTTATAATGGTTACAAATAAAGCAATAGCATCACAAATTTCACAAATA
AAGCATTTTTTTCACTGCATTCTAGTTGTGGTTTGTCCAAACTCATCAATGTATCTTATCATGTCTGTAT
ACCGTCGACCTCTAGCTAGAGCTTGGCGTAATCATGGTCATAGCTGTTTCCTGTGTGAAATTGTTATCCG
CTCACAATTCCACACAACATACGAGCCGGAAGCATAAAGTGTAAAGCCTGGGGTGCCTAATGAGTGAGCT
AACTCACATTAATTGCGTTGCGCTCACTGCCCGCTTTCCAGTCGGGAAACCTGTCGTGCCAGCTGCATTA
ATGAATCGGCCAACGCGCGGGGAGAGGCGGTTTGCGTATTGGGCGCTCTTCCGCTTCCTCGCTCACTGAC
TCGCTGCGCTCGGTCGTTCGGCTGCGGCGAGCGGTATCAGCTCACTCAAAGGCGGTAATACGGTTATCCA
CAGAATCAGGGGATAACGCAGGAAAGAACATGTGAGCAAAAGGCCAGCAAAAGGCCAGGAACCGTAAAAA
GGCCGCGTTGCTGGCGTTTTTCCATAGGCTCCGCCCCCCTGACGAGCATCACAAAAATCGACGCTCAAGT
CAGAGGTGGCGAAACCCGACAGGACTATAAAGATACCAGGCGTTTCCCCCTGGAAGCTCCCTCGTGCGCT
CTCCTGTTCCGACCCTGCCGCTTACCGGATACCTGTCCGCCTTTCTCCCTTCGGGAAGCGTGGCGCTTTC
TCATAGCTCACGCTGTAGGTATCTCAGTTCGGTGTAGGTCGTTCGCTCCAAGCTGGGCTGTGTGCACGAA
CCCCCCGTTCAGCCCGACCGCTGCGCCTTATCCGGTAACTATCGTCTTGAGTCCAACCCGGTAAGACACG
ACTTATCGCCACTGGCAGCAGCCACTGGTAACAGGATTAGCAGAGCGAGGTATGTAGGCGGTGCTACAGA
GTTCTTGAAGTGGTGGCCTAACTACGGCTACACTAGAAGAACAGTATTTGGTATCTGCGCTCTGCTGAAG
CCAGTTACCTTCGGAAAAAGAGTTGGTAGCTCTTGATCCGGCAAACAAACCACCGCTGGTAGCGGTGGTT
TTTTTGTTTGCAAGCAGCAGATTACGCGCAGAAAAAAAGGATCTCAAGAAGATCCTTTGATCTTTTCTAC
GGGGTCTGACGCTCAGTGGAACGAAAACTCACGTTAAGGGATTTTGGTCATGAGATTATCAAAAAGGATC
TTCACCTAGATCCTTTTAAATTAAAAATGAAGTTTTAAATCAATCTAAAGTATATATGAGTAAACTTGGT
CTGACAGTTACCAATGCTTAATCAGTGAGGCACCTATCTCAGCGATCTGTCTATTTCGTTCATCCATAGT
TGCCTGACTCCCCGTCGTGTAGATAACTACGATACGGGAGGGCTTACCATCTGGCCCCAGTGCTGCAATG
ATACCGCGAGACCCACGCTCACCGGCTCCAGATTTATCAGCAATAAACCAGCCAGCCGGAAGGGCCGAGC
GCAGAAGTGGTCCTGCAACTTTATCCGCCTCCATCCAGTCTATTAATTGTTGCCGGGAAGCTAGAGTAAG
TAGTTCGCCAGTTAATAGTTTGCGCAACGTTGTTGCCATTGCTACAGGCATCGTGGTGTCACGCTCGTCG
TTTGGTATGGCTTCATTCAGCTCCGGTTCCCAACGATCAAGGCGAGTTACATGATCCCCCATGTTGTGCA
AAAAAGCGGTTAGCTCCTTCGGTCCTCCGATCGTTGTCAGAAGTAAGTTGGCCGCAGTGTTATCACTCAT
GGTTATGGCAGCACTGCATAATTCTCTTACTGTCATGCCATCCGTAAGATGCTTTTCTGTGACTGGTGAG
TACTCAACCAAGTCATTCTGAGAATAGTGTATGCGGCGACCGAGTTGCTCTTGCCCGGCGTCAATACGGG
ATAATACCGCGCCACATAGCAGAACTTTAAAAGTGCTCATCATTGGAAAACGTTCTTCGGGGCGAAAACT
CTCAAGGATCTTACCGCTGTTGAGATCCAGTTCGATGTAACCCACTCGTGCACCCAACTGATCTTCAGCA
TCTTTTACTTTCACCAGCGTTTCTGGGTGAGCAAAAACAGGAAGGCAAAATGCCGCAAAAAAGGGAATAA
GGGCGACACGGAAATGTTGAATACTCATACTCTTCCTTTTTCAATATTATTGAAGCATTTATCAGGGTTA
TTGTCTCATGAGCGGATACATATTTGAATGTATTTAGAAAAATAAACAAATAGGGGTTCCGCGCACATTT
CCCCGAAAAGTGCCACCTGACGTCGACGGATCGGGAGATCTCCCGATCCCCTATGGTGCACTCTCAGTAC
AATCTGCTCTGATGCCGCATAGTTAAGCCAGTATCTGCTCCCTGCTTGTGTGTTGGAGGTCGCTGAGTAG
TGCGCGAGCAAAATTTAAGCTACAACAAGGCAAGGCTTGACCGACAATTGCATGAAGAATCTGCTTAGGG
TTAGGCGTTTTGCGCTGCTTCGCGATGTACGGGCCAGATATACGCGTT
